>Addgene plasmid #225891 | Vsx2 mR3-17d +SV40 base prom-GFP-IRES-AP | addgene full sequence | sequence record 446954 | Addgene NGS Result
GGGGGGGGGGGCTCCCCATCTGAGAGTTTATCAGAACCTAATCCGGGGAGAAGAGCACTGGCTGGGGCTG
CTTGCCCGCTAATCCCAGCTGCCATTAAAATATTAAAGATAAATCTAATCGTCTCTTTATCCAAAATAAG
CGACTTTTGTGTGGGGAGAAAACGTCTAACCCCTTAGGAGGAGAATTAGTTCTAATGCATCAAATGGAAT
TCGGTCCAGGCTGAGGCGAAATAGGGTTTAGAGGCAAATGAGACGGTAATAGAACTAAAACCCAGAATGA
CAAATTAAAAACCCTCATTTACACGAATTAAAACGGCTCCTCGAGATCTGCGATCTGCATCTCAATTAGT
CAGCAACCATAGTCCCGCCCCTAACTCCGCCCATCCCGCCCCTAACTCCGCCCAGTTCCGCCCATTCTCC
GCCCCATCGCTGACTAATTTTTTTTATTTATGCAGAGGCCGAGGCCGCCTCGGCCTCTGAGCTATTCCAG
AAGTAGTGAGGAGGCTTTTTTGGAGGCCTAGGCTTTTGCAAAAAGCTTGGTACCGCGGGCCCGGGATCCA
CCGGTCGCCACCATGGTGAGCAAGGGCGAGGAGCTGTTCACCGGGGTGGTGCCCATCCTGGTCGAGCTGG
ACGGCGACGTAAACGGCCACAAGTTCAGCGTGTCCGGCGAGGGCGAGGGCGATGCCACCTACGGCAAGCT
GACCCTGAAGTTCATCTGCACCACCGGCAAGCTGCCCGTGCCCTGGCCCACCCTCGTGACCACCCTGACC
TACGGCGTGCAGTGCTTCAGCCGCTACCCCGACCACATGAAGCAGCACGACTTCTTCAAGTCCGCCATGC
CCGAAGGCTACGTCCAGGAGCGCACCATCTTCTTCAAGGACGACGGCAACTACAAGACCCGCGCCGAGGT
GAAGTTCGAGGGCGACACCCTGGTGAACCGCATCGAGCTGAAGGGCATCGACTTCAAGGAGGACGGCAAC
ATCCTGGGGCACAAGCTGGAGTACAACTACAACAGCCACAACGTCTATATCATGGCCGACAAGCAGAAGA
ACGGCATCAAGGTGAACTTCAAGATCCGCCACAACATCGAGGACGGCAGCGTGCAGCTCGCCGACCACTA
CCAGCAGAACACCCCCATCGGCGACGGCCCCGTGCTGCTGCCCGACAACCACTACCTGAGCACCCAGTCC
GCCCTGAGCAAAGACCCCAACGAGAAGCGCGATCACATGGTCCTGCTGGAGTTCGTGACCGCCGCCGGGA
TCACTCTCGGCATGGACGAGCTGTACAAGTAAAGCGGCCAATTCCGCCCCCCCCCCCCCCCCTCTCCCTC
CCCCCCCCCTAACGTTACTGGCCGAAGCCGCTTGGAATAAGGCCGGTGTGCGTTTGTCTATATGTTATTT
TCCACCATATTGCCGTCTTTTGGCAATGTGAGGGCCCGGAAACCTGGCCCTGTCTTCTTGACGAGCATTC
CTAGGGGTCTTTCCCCTCTCGCCAAAGGAATGCAAGGTCTGTTGAATGTCGTGAAGGAAGCAGTTCCTCT
GGAAGCTTCTTGAAGACAAACAACGTCTGTAGCGACCCTTTGCAGGCAGCGGAACCCCCCACCTGGCGAC
AGGTGCCTCTGCGGCCAAAAGCCACGTGTATAAGATACACCTGCAAAGGCGGCACAACCCCAGTGCCACG
TTGTGAGTTGGATAGTTGTGGAAAGAGTCAAATGGCTCTCCTCAAGCGTATTCAACAAGGGGCTGAAGGA
TGCCCAGAAGGTACCCCATTGTATGGGATCTGATCTGGGGCCTCGGTGCACATGCTTTACATGTGTTTAG
TCGAGGTTAAAAAAACGTCTAGGCCCCCCGAACCACGGGGACGTGGTTTTCCTTTGAAAAACACGATGAT
AATATGGGGTCGAGGCTGCTGCTGCTGCTGCTGCTGGGCCTGAGGCTACAGCTCTCCCTGGGCATCATCC
CAGTTGAGGAGGAGAACCCGGACTTCTGGAACCGCGAGGCAGCCGAGGCCCTGGGTGCCGCCAAGAAGCT
GCAGCCTGCACAGACAGCCGCCAAGAACCTCATCATCTTCCTGGGCGATGGGATGGGGGTGTCTACGGTG
ACAGCTGCCAGGATCCTAAAAGGGCAGAAGAAGGACAAACTGGGGCCTGAGATACCCCTGGCCATGGACC
GCTTCCCATATGTGGCTCTGTCCAAGACATACAATGTAGACAAACATGTGCCAGACAGTGGAGCCACAGC
CACGGCCTACCTGTGCGGGGTCAAGGGCAACTTCCAGACCATTGGCTTGAGTGCAGCCGCCCGCTTTAAC
CAGTGCAACACGACACGCGGCAACGAGGTCATCTCCGTGATGAATCGGGCCAAGAAAGCAGGGAAGTCAG
TGGGAGTGGTAACCACCACACGAGTGCAGCACGCCTCGCCAGCCGGCACCTACGCCCACACGGTGAACCG
CAACTGGTACTCGGACGCCGACGTGCCTGCCTCGGCCCGCCAGGAGGGGTGCCAGGACATCGCTACGCAG
CTCATCTCCAACATGGACATTGACGTGATCCTAGGTGGAGGCCGAAAGTACATGTTTCGCATGGGAACCC
CAGACCCTGAGTACCCAGATGACTACAGCCAAGGTGGGACCAGGCTGGACGGGAAGAATCTGGTGCAGGA
ATGGCTGGCGAAGCGCCAGGGTGCCCGGTATGTGTGGAACCGCACTGAGCTCATGCAGGCTTCCCTGGAC
CCGTCTGTGACCCATCTCATGGGTCTCTTTGAGCCTGGAGACATGAAATACGAGATCCACCGAGACTCCA
CACTGGACCCCTCCCTGATGGAGATGACAGAGGCTGCCCTGCGCCTGCTGAGCAGGAACCCCCGCGGCTT
CTTCCTCTTCGTGGAGGGTGGTCGCATCGACCATGGTCATCATGAAAGCAGGGCTTACCGGGCACTGACT
GAGACGATCATGTTCGACGACGCCATTGAGAGGGCGGGCCAGCTCACCAGCGAGGAGGACACGCTGAGCC
TCGTCACTGCCGACCACTCCCACGTCTTCTCCTTCGGAGGCTACCCCCTGCGAGGGAGCTCCATCTTCGG
GCTGGCCCCTGGCAAGGCCCGGGACAGGAAGGCCTACACGGTCCTCCTATACGGAAACGGTCCAGGCTAT
GTGCTCAAGGACGGCGCCCGGCCGGATGTTACCGAGAGCGAGAGCGGGAGCCCCGAGTATCGGCAGCAGT
CAGCAGTGCCCCTGGACGAAGAGACCCACGCAGGCGAGGACGTGGCGGTGTTCGCGCGCGGCCCGCAGGC
GCACCTGGTTCACGGCGTGCAGGAGCAGACCTTCATAGCGCACGTCATGGCCTTCGCCGCCTGCCTGGAG
CCCTACACCGCCTGCGACCTGGCGCCCCCCGCCGGCACCACCGACGCCGCGCACCCGGGGCGGTCCGTGG
TCCCCGCGTTGCTTCCTCTGCTGGCCGGGACCCTGCTGCTGCTGGAGACGGCCACTGCTCCCTGAGTGTC
CCGTCCCTGGGGCTCCTGCTTCCCCATCCCGGAGTTCTCCTGCTCCCCACCTCCTGTCGTCCTGCCTGGC
CTCCAGCCCGAGTCGTCATCCCCGGAGTCCCTATACAGAGGTCCTGCCATGGAACCTTCCCCTCCCCGTG
CGCTCTGGGGACTGAGCCCATGACACCAAACCTGCCCCTTGGCTGCTCTCGGACTCCCTACCCCAACCCC
AGGGACTGCAGGTTGTGCCCTGTGGCTGCCTGCACCCCAGGAAAGGAGGGGGCTCAGGCCATCCAGCCAC
CACCTACAGCCCAGTGGGGTCGAGGATATCGCGGCCGGCCGCACTCCTCAGGTGCAGGCTGCCTATCAGA
AGGTGGTGGCTGGTGTGGCCAATGCCCTGGCTCACAAATACCACTGAGATCTTTTTCCCTCTGCCAAAAA
TTATGGGGACATCATGAAGCCCCTTGAGCATCTGACTTCTGGCTAATAAAGGAAATTTATTTTCATTGCA
ATAGTGTGTTGGAATTTTTTGTGTCTCTCACTCGGAAGGACATATGGGAGGGCAAATCATTTAAAACATC
AGAATGAGTATTTGGTTTAGAGTTTGGCAACATATGCCCATATGCTGGCTGCCATGAACAAAGGTTGGCT
ATAAAGAGGTCATCAGTATATGAAACAGCCCCCTGCTGTCCATTCCTTATTCCATAGAAAAGCCTTGACT
TGAGGTTAGATTTTTTTTATATTTTGTTTTGTGTTATTTTTTTCTTTAACATCCCTAAAATTTTCCTTAC
ATGTTTTACTAGCCAGATTTTTCCTCCTCTCCTGACTACTCCCAGTCATAGCTGTCCCTCTTCTCTTATG
GAGATCCCTCGACCTGCAGCCCAAGCTTGGCGTAATCATGGTCATAGCTGTTTCCTGTGTGAAATTGTTA
TCCGCTCACAATTCCACACAACATACGAGCCGGAAGCATAAAGTGTAAAGCCTGGGGTGCCTAATGAGTG
AGCTAACTCACATTAATTGCGTTGCGCTCACTGCCCGCTTTCCAGTCGGGAAACCTGTCGTGCCAGCGGA
TCCGCATCTCAATTAGTCAGCAACCATAGTCCCGCCCCTAACTCCGCCCATCCCGCCCCTAACTCCGCCC
AGTTCCGCCCATTCTCCGCCCCATGGCTGACTAATTTTTTTTATTTATGCAGAGGCCGAGGCCGCCTCGG
CCTCTGAGCTATTCCAGAAGTAGTGAGGAGGCTTTTTTGGAGGCCTAGGCTTTTGCAAAAAGCTAACTTG
TTTATTGCAGCTTATAATGGTTACAAATAAAGCAATAGCATCACAAATTTCACAAATAAAGCATTTTTTT
CACTGCATTCTAGTTGTGGTTTGTCCAAACTCATCAATGTATCTTATCATGTCTGGATCCGCTGCATTAA
TGAATCGGCCAACGCGCGGGGAGAGGCGGTTTGCGTATTGGGCGCTCTTCCGCTTCCTCGCTCACTGACT
CGCTGCGCTCGGTCGTTCGGCTGCGGCGAGCGGTATCAGCTCACTCAAAGGCGGTAATACGGTTATCCAC
AGAATCAGGGGATAACGCAGGAAAGAACATGTGAGCAAAAGGCCAGCAAAAGGCCAGGAACCGTAAAAAG
GCCGCGTTGCTGGCGTTTTTCCATAGGCTCCGCCCCCCTGACGAGCATCACAAAAATCGACGCTCAAGTC
AGAGGTGGCGAAACCCGACAGGACTATAAAGATACCAGGCGTTTCCCCCTGGAAGCTCCCTCGTGCGCTC
TCCTGTTCCGACCCTGCCGCTTACCGGATACCTGTCCGCCTTTCTCCCTTCGGGAAGCGTGGCGCTTTCT
CATAGCTCACGCTGTAGGTATCTCAGTTCGGTGTAGGTCGTTCGCTCCAAGCTGGGCTGTGTGCACGAAC
CCCCCGTTCAGCCCGACCGCTGCGCCTTATCCGGTAACTATCGTCTTGAGTCCAACCCGGTAAGACACGA
CTTATCGCCACTGGCAGCAGCCACTGGTAACAGGATTAGCAGAGCGAGGTATGTAGGCGGTGCTACAGAG
TTCTTGAAGTGGTGGCCTAACTACGGCTACACTAGAAGAACAGTATTTGGTATCTGCGCTCTGCTGAAGC
CAGTTACCTTCGGAAAAAGAGTTGGTAGCTCTTGATCCGGCAAACAAACCACCGCTGGTAGCGGTGGTTT
TTTTGTTTGCAAGCAGCAGATTACGCGCAGAAAAAAAGGATCTCAAGAAGATCCTTTGATCTTTTCTACG
GGGTCTGACGCTCAGTGGAACGAAAACTCACGTTAAGGGATTTTGGTCATGAGATTATCAAAAAGGATCT
TCACCTAGATCCTTTTAAATTAAAAATGAAGTTTTAAATCAATCTAAAGTATATATGAGTAAACTTGGTC
TGACAGTTACCAATGCTTAATCAGTGAGGCACCTATCTCAGCGATCTGTCTATTTCGTTCATCCATAGTT
GCCTGACTCCCCGTCGTGTAGATAACTACGATACGGGAGGGCTTACCATCTGGCCCCAGTGCTGCAATGA
TACCGCGAGACCCACGCTCACCGGCTCCAGATTTATCAGCAATAAACCAGCCAGCCGGAAGGGCCGAGCG
CAGAAGTGGTCCTGCAACTTTATCCGCCTCCATCCAGTCTATTAATTGTTGCCGGGAAGCTAGAGTAAGT
AGTTCGCCAGTTAATAGTTTGCGCAACGTTGTTGCCATTGCTACAGGCATCGTGGTGTCACGCTCGTCGT
TTGGTATGGCTTCATTCAGCTCCGGTTCCCAACGATCAAGGCGAGTTACATGATCCCCCATGTTGTGCAA
AAAAGCGGTTAGCTCCTTCGGTCCTCCGATCGTTGTCAGAAGTAAGTTGGCCGCAGTGTTATCACTCATG
GTTATGGCAGCACTGCATAATTCTCTTACTGTCATGCCATCCGTAAGATGCTTTTCTGTGACTGGTGAGT
ACTCAACCAAGTCATTCTGAGAATAGTGTATGCGGCGACCGAGTTGCTCTTGCCCGGCGTCAATACGGGA
TAATACCGCGCCACATAGCAGAACTTTAAAAGTGCTCATCATTGGAAAACGTTCTTCGGGGCGAAAACTC
TCAAGGATCTTACCGCTGTTGAGATCCAGTTCGATGTAACCCACTCGTGCACCCAACTGATCTTCAGCAT
CTTTTACTTTCACCAGCGTTTCTGGGTGAGCAAAAACAGGAAGGCAAAATGCCGCAAAAAAGGGAATAAG
GGCGACACGGAAATGTTGAATACTCATACTCTTCCTTTTTCAATATTATTGAAGCATTTATCAGGGTTAT
TGTCTCATGAGCGGATACATATTTGAATGTATTTAGAAAAATAAACAAATAGGGGTTCCGCGCACATTTC
CCCGAAAAGTGCCACCTGGGTCGACTGTGGGTACTCAGGGTCACACTCAGTTCTTCAGGGAAGAGTCAAT
CCCGGCCTTCTCCTCACTCCCCCCCACCCGGCAGAACCTCATCTCCATCTGCTTGATCAGGGCCTGCACT
GTATATTGCAGCAATTTTAAATTGCACCATTAAAGATTTTATGCTGGAGACGTTAAAATTAAAAAGATCT
ATGTGCAAAGAGTCACAACGAATTTAATCAACTTGATTTAATAGAAAACAGCAAATGGAATTTATGATGC
TCCAAAAGACAAGGGAATTTTTTTCCCACAGAAAAATAATAAAAAAGCACTTTGTAGAAAACAGAAAGTG
GAGTACGGGGGGGGGGG
Features (pLannotate 1.2.2; 20 found; start..end, strand, type, name):
    336..532     +  promoter       SV40 promoter: SV40 early promoter
    539..565     +  misc_feature   MCS (fragment): multiple cloning site
    573..1292    +  CDS            EGFP: the original enhanced GFP (Yang et al., 1996) mammalian codon-optimized
   1304..1322    -  promoter       chicken β-actin promoter (fragment): contains a 21-bp deletion relative to the standard chicken β-actin promoter
   1430..1892    +  misc_feature   IRES: internal ribosome entry site (IRES) of the encephalomyocarditis virus (EMCV)
   1905..3405    +  CDS            SEAP (fragment): secreted alkaline phosphatase from human placenta The natural enzyme has a C-terminal transmembrane sequence that is replaced by a GPI anchor.
   3823..3894    +  CDS            HBB (fragment): HBB_PONPY - Experimental evidence at transcript level: Swiss-Prot protein existence level 2. Involved in oxygen transport from the lung to the various peripheral tissues. From Pongo pygmaeus (Bornean orangutan).
   3965..4020    +  polyA_signal   β-globin poly(A) signal: rabbit β-globin polyadenylation signal (Gil and Proudfoot, 1987)
   4405..4421    -  protein_bind   lac operator: The lac repressor binds to the lac operator to inhibit transcription in E. coli. This inhibition can be relieved by adding lactose or isopropyl-β-D-thiogalactopyranoside (IPTG). lac repressor encoded by lacI
   4429..4459    -  promoter       lac promoter: promoter for the E. coli lac operon
   4474..4495    -  protein_bind   CAP binding site: CAP binding activates transcription in the presence of cAMP. E. coli catabolite activator protein
   4508..4547    -  CDS            lacI (fragment): lac repressor; lacI; The lac repressor binds to the lac operator to inhibit transcription in E. coli. This inhibition can be relieved by adding lactose or isopropyl-β-D-thiogalactopyranoside (IPTG).
   4554..4576    +  promoter       SV40 promoter (fragment): SV40 enhancer and early promoter
   4600..4735    +  rep_origin     SV40 ori: SV40 origin of replication
   4755..4889    +  polyA_signal   SV40 poly(A) signal: SV40 polyadenylation signal
   4891..4945    -  CDS            lacI (fragment): lac repressor; lacI; The lac repressor binds to the lac operator to inhibit transcription in E. coli. This inhibition can be relieved by adding lactose or isopropyl-β-D-thiogalactopyranoside (IPTG).
   5128..5716    -  rep_origin     ori: high-copy-number ColE1/pMB1/pBR322/pUC origin of replication
   5887..6747    -  CDS            AmpR: β-lactamase; bla; confers resistance to ampicillin, carbenicillin, and related antibiotics
   6748..6852    -  promoter       AmpR promoter: bla
   7217..12      +  promoter       chicken β-actin promoter (fragment) (across the origin): contains a 21-bp deletion relative to the standard chicken β-actin promoter
