[The description below was written by a language model from this plasmid's Addgene catalogue record and pLannotate feature annotations shown in this document.]
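Description:
Vsx2 mR3-17d +SV40 base prom-GFP-IRES-AP is a mammalian enhancer-reporter plasmid built on the pCAGEN backbone. It tests whether mR3-17d, a synthesized mouse sequence from the Vsx2 locus, can drive transcription. The associated study concerns conserved modules of the VSX2 super-enhancer in retinal development. The plasmid is propagated in E. coli from a high-copy ColE1/pUC-type origin and selected with ampicillin through the AmpR (β-lactamase) gene. The backbone also carries an SV40 origin, an SV40 poly(A) signal and remnants of lac regulatory sequence. Only short fragments of the chicken β-actin promoter are detected, which suggests that the strong CAG promoter of the parent vector has been largely removed.

The reporter unit starts with an SV40 early promoter segment serving as the basal promoter. This is followed by a short multiple cloning site remnant, EGFP, an EMCV IRES and a placental alkaline phosphatase coding sequence, and it ends with rabbit β-globin 3' sequence and its poly(A) signal. The IRES lets both reporters be translated from one transcript, so enhancer activity can be read as green fluorescence and by alkaline phosphatase staining or assay. The depositor describes the phosphatase as SEAP, and the annotation detects it as a partial match. The mR3-17d element itself is not annotated. The unannotated stretch just upstream of the SV40 promoter is the likely position of the enhancer, but the record does not state this. The catalogue lists EGFP as a C-terminal tag, although here it acts as a stand-alone reporter, since the insert is a regulatory element and not a coding sequence. The record does not specify the delivery method or the target tissue.
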