Addgene plasmid #225891: Vsx2 mR3-17d +SV40 base prom-GFP-IRES-AP
Purpose: Enhancer reporter
Depositing lab: Michael Dyer. Depositing organization: St. Jude Children's Research Hospital. Publication: Evolutionary conservation of VSX2 super-enhancer modules in retinal development. Honnell V, Sweeney S, Norrie J, Parks M, Ramirez C, Jannu AJ, Xu B, Teubner B, Lee AY, Bell C, Dyer MA. Development. 2024 Jul 1;151(13):dev202435. doi: 10.1242/dev.202435. Epub 2024 Jul 12. PubMed 38994775.
Backbone
  Vector backbone: pCAGEN
  Backbone manufacturer: Connie Cepko, Addgene plasmid #11160
  Vector type: Mammalian Expression
Growth in bacteria
  Bacterial resistance: Ampicillin, 100 μg/mL
  Growth temperature: 37°C
  Growth strain: DH5alpha
  Copy number: High Copy
Gene/Insert
  Gene/Insert name: mR3-17d
  Species: M. musculus (mouse)
  Tag / fusion protein: EGFP (C terminal on backbone)
  Cloning method: Gene Synthesis
Terms and licenses: Academic/Nonprofit Terms; Industry Terms: Not Available to Industry
Depositor comments: Contains SEAP reporter
How to cite: Vsx2 mR3-17d +SV40 base prom-GFP-IRES-AP was a gift from Michael Dyer (Addgene plasmid # 225891 ; http://n2t.net/addgene:225891 ; RRID:Addgene_225891)
